Addgene plasmid #156934: pD649-HAsp-SEMA6D-Fc(DAPA)-AviTag-6xHis
Purpose: Mammalian expression of cell-surface protein extracellular domain fused to Fc(DAPA)-Avi-6xHis. Protein is secreted from cells.
Depositing lab: Chris Garcia. Depositing organization: Stanford University. Publication: A Human IgSF Cell-Surface Interactome Reveals a Complex Network of Protein-Protein Interactions. Wojtowicz WM, Vielmetter J, Fernandes RA, Siepe DH, Eastman CL, Chisholm GB, Cox S, Klock H, Anderson PW, Rue SM, Miller JJ, Glaser SM, Bragstad ML, Vance J, Lam AW, Lesley SA, Zinn K, Garcia KC. Cell. 2020 Aug 20;182(4):1027-1043.e17. doi: 10.1016/j.cell.2020.07.025. PubMed 32822567.
Backbone
  Vector backbone: pD649
  Backbone size w/o insert (bp): 6106
  Vector type: Mammalian Expression
Growth in bacteria
  Bacterial resistance: Ampicillin, 100 μg/mL
  Growth temperature: 37°C
  Growth strain: DH5alpha
  Copy number: High Copy
Gene/Insert
  Gene/Insert name: SEMA6D (alt name: SEM6D)
  Species: H. sapiens (human)
  Insert size (bp): 1926
  Mutation: Fc region of human IgG contains D265A and P329A mutations (DAPA)
  Entrez Gene: SEMA6D
  Promoter: CMV/SP6
  Tag / fusion protein: Fc(DAPA)-AviTag-6xHis (C terminal on backbone)
  Cloning method: Restriction Enzyme; 5′ cloning site GCGGCCGC (not destroyed); 3′ cloning site GGCGCGCC (not destroyed)
  Sequencing primers: 5′ ATTTAGGTGACACTATAG; 3′ CACGTACCAGTTGAACTTCACC
Resource information
  A portion of this plasmid was derived from a plasmid made by: synthesis by ThermoFisher
Terms and licenses: Academic/Nonprofit Terms; Industry Terms: Not Available to Industry
Depositor comments: Some plasmids in this collection may have an IS4-like element ISVsa5 family transposase upstream of the CMV promoter.
How to cite: pD649-HAsp-SEMA6D-Fc(DAPA)-AviTag-6xHis was a gift from Chris Garcia (Addgene plasmid # 156934 ; http://n2t.net/addgene:156934 ; RRID:Addgene_156934)
