[The description below was written by a language model from this plasmid's Addgene catalogue record and pLannotate feature annotations shown in this document.]
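Description:
pD649-HAsp-SEMA6D-Fc(DAPA)-AviTag-6xHis is a mammalian expression plasmid built on the pD649 backbone for producing the extracellular domain of human semaphorin 6D (SEMA6D) as a secreted Fc fusion protein. It is propagated in E. coli as a high-copy plasmid through a ColE1/pUC-type origin and selected with ampicillin via the β-lactamase gene. The sequenced record is 8,032 nt, consistent with the stated backbone and insert sizes.

Expression is driven by the CMV immediate-early enhancer and promoter, followed by a fragment of CMV intron A. An SP6 phage promoter lies just upstream of the coding region and also serves as a sequencing primer site. The open reading frame begins with a secretion signal: the construct name indicates an HA signal peptide, although the automated annotation matched this short region to an immunoglobulin heavy-chain signal sequence. The SEMA6D ectodomain sits between retained NotI and AscI sites and is fused at its C terminus to a human IgG1 Fc carrying the D265A and P329A (DAPA) substitutions, which are generally used to reduce Fc effector binding. The Fc is followed by an AviTag for site-specific biotinylation and a 6xHis tag for metal-affinity purification, and the transcript ends at a bGH polyadenylation signal.

A second cassette places a puromycin resistance gene under SV40 early and EM7 promoters with an SV40 poly(A) signal, which could allow selection of stably transfected cells. Several other annotated features are short backbone remnants (KanR, lacZα, f1 ori, ble). The depositor notes that some plasmids in this collection may carry an IS4-like transposase upstream of the CMV promoter; none is annotated here. The plasmid belongs to a collection made for screening extracellular interactions among human cell-surface proteins.
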