Features (pLannotate 1.2.2; 21 found; start..end, strand, type, name):
    119..143     -  CDS            KanR (fragment): aminoglycoside phosphotransferase; aph(3')-Ia; confers resistance to kanamycin
    254..842     +  rep_origin     ori: high-copy-number ColE1/pMB1/pBR322/pUC origin of replication
   1067..1084    +  terminator     rrnB T2 terminator (fragment): transcription terminator T2 from the E. coli rrnB gene
   1109..1128    -  CDS            lacZα (fragment): LacZα fragment of β-galactosidase; lacZ fragment
   1584..1600    +  protein_bind   lac operator: The lac repressor binds to the lac operator to inhibit transcription in E. coli. This inhibition can be relieved by adding lactose or isopropyl-β-D-thiogalactopyranoside (IPTG). lac repressor encoded by lacI
   1843..2146    +  enhancer       CMV enhancer: human cytomegalovirus immediate early enhancer
   2147..2350    +  promoter       CMV promoter: human cytomegalovirus (CMV) immediate early promoter
   2486..2529    +  intron         CMV intron (fragment): modified intron A from human cytomegalovirus
   2581..2599    +  promoter       SP6 promoter: promoter for bacteriophage SP6 RNA polymerase
   2603..2640    +  CDS            IgH signal sequence (fragment): signal sequence from the mouse immunoglobulin heavy chain variable region
   2692..4674    +  CDS            SEMA6D (fragment): SEM6D_HUMAN - Also known as KIAA1479. Experimental evidence at protein level: Swiss-Prot protein existence level 1. Shows growth cone collapsing activity on dorsal root ganglion (DRG) neurons in vitro. May be a stop signal for the DRG neurons in their target areas, and possibly also for other neurons. May also be involved in the maintenance and remodeling of neuronal connections. From Homo sapiens (Human).
   4690..5367    +  CDS            IGHG1 (fragment): IGHG1_HUMAN - Experimental evidence at protein level: Swiss-Prot protein existence level 1. Constant region of immunoglobulin heavy chains. Immunoglobulins, also known as antibodies, are membrane-bound or secreted glycoproteins produced by B lymphocytes. In the recognition phase of humoral immunity, the membrane-bound immunoglobulins serve as receptors which, upon binding of a specific antigen, trigger the clonal expansion and differentiation of B lymphocytes into immunoglobulins- secreting plasma cells. Secreted immunoglobulins mediate the effector phase of humoral immunity, which results in
   5582..5693    +  polyA_signal   bGH poly(A) signal: bovine growth hormone polyadenylation signal
   5694..5802    +  rep_origin     f1 ori (fragment): f1 bacteriophage origin of replication; arrow indicates direction of (+) strand synthesis
   5816..6145    +  promoter       SV40 promoter: SV40 enhancer and early promoter
   6193..6240    +  promoter       EM7 promoter: synthetic bacterial promoter&nbsp
   6259..6858    +  CDS            PuroR (fragment): puromycin N-acetyltransferase; pac from Streptomyces; confers resistance to puromycin
   6868..6993    +  CDS            ble (fragment): BLE_KLEPN - Experimental evidence at protein level: Swiss-Prot protein existence level 1. Binding protein with a strong affinity to the bleomycin family of antibiotics. Binds to CL990; an antimitotic-antibiotic compound. From Klebsiella pneumoniae.
   6988..7109    +  polyA_signal   SV40 poly(A) signal: SV40 polyadenylation signal
   7162..8022    -  CDS            AmpR: β-lactamase; bla; confers resistance to ampicillin, carbenicillin, and related antibiotics
   8025..89      -  promoter       AmpR promoter (fragment) (across the origin): bla
>Addgene plasmid #156934 | pD649-HAsp-SEMA6D-Fc(DAPA)-AviTag-6xHis | addgene full sequence | sequence record 389765 | Addgene NGS Result
TTTCAATATTATTGAAGCATTTATCAGGGTTATTGTCTCATGAGCGGATACATATTTGAATGTATTTAGA
AAAATAAACAAATAGGGGTCAGTGTTACAACCAATTAACCAATTCTGAACATTATCGCGAGCCCATTTAT
ACCTGAATATGGCTCATAACACCCCTTGCTCATGACCAAAATCCCTTAACGTGAGTTACGCGCGCGTCGT
TCCACTGAGCGTCAGACCCCGTAGAAAAGATCAAAGGATCTTCTTGAGATCCTTTTTTTCTGCGCGTAAT
CTGCTGCTTGCAAACAAAAAAACCACCGCTACCAGCGGTGGTTTGTTTGCCGGATCAAGAGCTACCAACT
CTTTTTCCGAAGGTAACTGGCTTCAGCAGAGCGCAGATACCAAATACTGTTCTTCTAGTGTAGCCGTAGT
TAGCCCACCACTTCAAGAACTCTGTAGCACCGCCTACATACCTCGCTCTGCTAATCCTGTTACCAGTGGC
TGCTGCCAGTGGCGATAAGTCGTGTCTTACCGGGTTGGACTCAAGACGATAGTTACCGGATAAGGCGCAG
CGGTCGGGCTGAACGGGGGGTTCGTGCACACAGCCCAGCTTGGAGCGAACGACCTACACCGAACTGAGAT
ACCTACAGCGTGAGCTATGAGAAAGCGCCACGCTTCCCGAAGGGAGAAAGGCGGACAGGTATCCGGTAAG
CGGCAGGGTCGGAACAGGAGAGCGCACGAGGGAGCTTCCAGGGGGAAACGCCTGGTATCTTTATAGTCCT
GTCGGGTTTCGCCACCTCTGACTTGAGCGTCGATTTTTGTGATGCTCGTCAGGGGGGCGGAGCCTATGGA
AAAACGCCAGCAACGCGGCCTTTTTACGGTTCCTGGCCTTTTGCTGGCCTTTTGCTCACATGTTCTTTCC
TGCGTTATCCCCTGATTCTGTGGATAACCGTATTACCGCCTTTGAGTGAGCTGATACCGCTCGCCGCAGC
CGAACGACCGAGCGCAGCGAGTCAGTGAGCGAGGAAGCGGAAGGCGAGAGTAGGGAACTGCCAGGCATCA
AACTAAGCAGAAGGCCCCTGACGGATGGCCTTTTTGCGTTTCTACAAACTCTTTCTGTGTTGTAAAACGA
CGGCCAGTCTTAAGCTCGGGCCCCCTGGGCGGTTCTGATAACGAGTAATCGTTAATCCGCAAATAACGTA
AAAACCCGCTTCGGCGGGTTTTTTTATGGGGGGAGTTTAGGGAAAGAGCATTTGTCAGAATATTTAAGGG
CGCCTGTCACTTTGCTTGATATATGAGAATTATTTAACCTTATAAATGAGAAAAAAGCAACGCACTTTAA
ATAAGATACGTTGCTTTTTCGATTGATGAACACCTATAATTAAACTATTCATCTATTATTTATGATTTTT
TGTATATACAATATTTCTAGTTTGTTAAAGAGAATTAAGAAAATAAATCTCGAAAATAATAAAGGGAAAA
TCAGTTTTTGATATCAAAATTATACATGTCAACGATAATACAAAATATAATACAAACTATAAGATGTTAT
CAGTATTTATTATCATTTAGAATAAATTTTGTGTCGCCCTTAATTGTGAGCGGATAACAATTACGAGCTT
CATGCACAGTGGCGTTGACTCAATATTGGCCATTAGCCATATTATTCATTGGTTATATAGCATAAATCAA
TATTGGCTATTGGCCATTGCATACGTTGTATCTATATCATAATATGTACATTTATATTGGCTCATGTCCA
ATATGACCGCCATGTTGGCATTGATTATTGACTAGTTATTAATAGTAATCAATTACGGGGTCATTAGTTC
ATAGCCCATATATGGAGTTCCGCGTTACATAACTTACGGTAAATGGCCCGCCTGGCTGACCGCCCAACGA
CCCCCGCCCATTGACGTCAATAATGACGTATGTTCCCATAGTAACGCCAATAGGGACTTTCCATTGACGT
CAATGGGTGGAGTATTTACGGTAAACTGCCCACTTGGCAGTACATCAAGTGTATCATATGCCAAGTACGC
CCCCTATTGACGTCAATGACGGTAAATGGCCCGCCTGGCATTATGCCCAGTACATGACCTTATGGGACTT
TCCTACTTGGCAGTACATCTACGTATTAGTCATCGCTATTACCATGGTGATGCGGTTTTGGCAGTACATC
AATGGGCGTGGATAGCGGTTTGACTCACGGGGATTTCCAAGTCTCCACCCCATTGACGTCAATGGGAGTT
TGTTTTGGCACCAAAATCAACGGGACTTTCCAAAATGTCGTAACAACTCCGCCCCATTGACGCAAATGGG
CGGTAGGCGTGTACGGTGGGAGGTCTATATAAGCAGAGCTCGTTTAGTGAACCGTCAGATCGCCTGGAGA
CGCCATCCACGCTGTTTTGACCTCCATAGAAGACACCGGGACCGATCCAGCCTCCGCGGCCGGGAACGGT
GCATTGGAACGCGGATTCCCCGTGCCAAGAGTGACGTAAGTACCGCCTATAGAGTCTATAGGCCCACCCC
CTTGGCTTCGTTAGAACGCGGCTACAATTAATACATAACCTTATGTATCATACACATACGATTTAGGTGA
CACTATAGAATAACATCCACTTTGCCTTTCTCTCCACAGGTGTCCACTCCCAGGTCCAACTGCACCTCGG
TTCTATCGAAAACGCGCCTGCTAGCGCCACCATGAAGACCATCATTGCCCTGAGCTACATCTTCTGCCTG
GTGTTCGCTGCGGCCGCCGTTAGCTTTCCTGAGGATGACGAGCCCCTGAACACCGTGGACTACCACTACA
GCAGACAGTACCCCGTGTTCAGAGGCAGACCCAGCGGCAATGAGAGCCAGCACAGACTGGACTTCCAGCT
GATGCTGAAGATCCGGGACACCCTGTATATCGCCGGCAGAGATCAGGTGTACACAGTGAACCTGAACGAG
ATGCCCAAGACCGAAGTGATCCCCAACAAGAAGCTGACCTGGCGGAGCAGACAGCAGGACAGAGAAAACT
GCGCCATGAAGGGCAAGCACAAGGACGAGTGCCACAACTTCATCAAGGTGTTCGTGCCCCGGAACGACGA
GATGGTGTTTGTGTGCGGCACCAACGCCTTCAATCCCATGTGCCGGTACTACAGACTGAGCACCCTGGAA
TACGACGGCGAGGAAATCAGCGGCCTGGCCAGATGTCCTTTCGACGCCAGACAGACCAACGTGGCCCTGT
TTGCCGATGGCAAGCTGTACTCTGCTACCGTGGCCGATTTTCTGGCCAGCGACGCTGTGATCTACCGGTC
CATGGGAGATGGCAGCGCCCTGCGGACCATTAAGTACGACAGCAAGTGGATCAAAGAGCCCCACTTCCTG
CACGCCATCGAGTACGGCAACTACGTGTACTTCTTCTTCCGGGAAATCGCCGTGGAACACAACAACCTGG
GCAAAGCCGTGTACAGCAGAGTGGCCCGGATCTGCAAGAACGATATGGGCGGCTCTCAGAGAGTGCTGGA
AAAGCACTGGACCAGCTTTCTGAAGGCCCGGCTGAATTGCAGCGTGCCCGGCGATAGCTTCTTCTACTTC
GACGTGCTGCAGAGCATCACCGACATCATCCAGATCAACGGCATCCCCACAGTCGTGGGCGTGTTCACCA
CACAGCTGAACAGCATCCCTGGCTCTGCCGTGTGCGCCTTCAGCATGGACGATATCGAGAAGGTGTTCAA
AGGCCGGTTCAAAGAGCAGAAAACCCCTGACAGCGTGTGGACCGCCGTGCCTGAAGATAAGGTGCCCAAG
CCTAGACCTGGCTGCTGTGCCAAACATGGACTGGCCGAGGCCTACAAGACCAGCATCGACTTCCCCGACG
AGACACTGAGCTTTATCAAGTCTCACCCTCTGATGGACAGCGCCGTGCCACCTATTGCCGACGAGCCCTG
GTTTACCAAGACCAGAGTGCGGTACAGGCTGACCGCCATCTCTGTGGATCATAGCGCCGGACCTTACCAG
AACTACACCGTGATCTTCGTGGGCAGCGAGGCCGGAATGGTGCTGAAAGTGCTGGCCAAGACAAGCCCCT
TCAGCCTGAACGATTCCGTGCTGCTGGAAGAGATCGAGGCCTATAACCACGCCAAGTGCAGCGCCGAGAA
CGAAGAGGACAAGAAAGTGATCAGCCTGCAGCTGGACAAGGACCATCACGCCCTGTACGTGGCCTTCAGC
TCCTGTATCATCAGAATCCCTCTGAGCCGCTGCGAGAGATACGGCAGCTGCAAGAAGTCCTGTATCGCCA
GCAGGGACCCTTACTGTGGCTGGCTGTCTCAGGGCTCTTGCGGCAGAGTTACACCTGGAATGCTGGCCGA
AGGCTACGAGCAGGATACCGAGTTTGGCAACACAGCCCACCTGGGCGACTGCCACGAAATCCTGCCTACC
AGCACCACACCTGACTACAAGATCTTCGGCGGACCCACCAGCGACATGGAAGTGTCTAGCAGCAGCGTGA
CCACCATGGCCTCCATTCCAGAGATCACCCCTAAAGTGATCGACACCTGGCGGCCCAAGCTGACCAGCAG
CAGAAAGTTCGTGGTGCAGGACGACCCCAACACCTCCGACTTTACCGATCCTCTGAGCGGCATCCCTAAG
GGCGTCAGATGGGAAGTGCAGAGCGGCGAGAGCAACCAGATGGTGCACATGAATGGCGCGCCGGGCGGCG
ACAAGACCCACACCTGCCCCCCCTGCCCAGCTCCAGAACTGCTGGGAGGGCCTTCCGTGTTCCTGTTCCC
CCCCAAGCCCAAGGACACCCTGATGATCAGCAGGACCCCCGAGGTGACCTGCGTGGTGGTGGCCGTGTCC
CACGAGGACCCAGAGGTGAAGTTCAACTGGTACGTGGACGGCGTGGAGGTGCACAACGCCAAGACCAAGC
CCAGAGAGGAGCAGTACAACAGCACCTACAGGGTGGTGTCCGTGCTGACCGTGCTGCACCAGGACTGGCT
GAACGGCAAAGAATACAAGTGCAAAGTCTCCAACAAGGCCCTGGCTGCCCCAATCGAAAAGACAATCAGC
AAGGCCAAGGGCCAGCCACGGGAGCCCCAGGTGTACACCCTGCCCCCCAGCCGGGAGGAGATGACCAAGA
ACCAGGTGTCCCTGACCTGTCTGGTGAAGGGCTTCTACCCCAGCGATATCGCCGTGGAGTGGGAGAGCAA
CGGCCAGCCCGAGAACAACTACAAGACCACCCCCCCAGTGCTGGACAGCGACGGCAGCTTCTTCCTGTAC
AGCAAGCTGACCGTGGACAAGTCCAGGTGGCAGCAGGGCAACGTGTTCAGCTGCAGCGTGATGCACGAGG
CCCTGCACAACCACTACACCCAGAAGTCCCTGAGCCTGAGCCCCGGCGGCAGCGGTCTTAATGATATTTT
CGAGGCTCAGAAGATTGAGTGGCATGAACACCACCACCATCACCACTAAGGCCGGCCTGTAGTCACTGGC
ACAACGCGTTACCCGGTAAGCCAATCGGGTATACACGGTCGTCATACTGCAGACAGGGTTCTTCTACTTT
GCAAGATAGTCTTGAGTAGTAAAATAAATAGATAGAGAAAATCAGCCTCGACTGTGCCTTCTAGTTGCCA
GCCATCTGTTGTTTGCCCCTCCCCCGTGCCTTCCTTGACCCTGGAAGGTGCCACTCCCACTGTCCTTTCC
TAATAAAATGAGGAAATTGCATCACAACACTCAACCCTATCTCGGTCTATTCTTTTGATTTATAAGGGAT
TTTGCCGATTTCGGCCTATTGGTTAAAAAATGAGCTGATTTAACAAAAATTTAACGCGAATTAATTCTGT
GGAATGTGTGTCAGTTAGGGTGTGGAAAGTCCCCAGGCTCCCCAGCAGGCAGAAGTATGCAAAGCATGCA
TCTCAATTAGTCAGCAACCAGGTGTGGAAAGTCCCCAGGCTCCCCAGCAGGCAGAAGTATGCAAAGCATG
CATCTCAATTAGTCAGCAACCATAGTCCCGCCCCTAACTCCGCCCATCCCGCCCCTAACTCCGCCCAGTT
CCGCCCATTCTCCGCCCCATGGCTGACTAATTTTTTTTATTTATGCAGAGGCCGAGGCCGCCTCTGCCTC
TGAGCTATTCCAGAAGTAGTGAGGAGGCTTTTTTGGAGGCCTAGGCTTTTGCAAAAAGCTCCCGGGAGCT
TGTATATCCATTTTCGGATCTGATCAGCACGTGTTGACAATTAATCATCGGCATAGTATATCGGCATAGT
ATAATACGACAAGGTGAGGAACTAAACCATGACCGAGTACAAGCCCACGGTGCGCCTCGCCACCCGCGAC
GACGTCCCCAGGGCCGTACGCACCCTCGCCGCCGCGTTCGCCGACTACCCCGCCACGCGCCACACCGTCG
ATCCGGACCGCCACATCGAGCGGGTCACCGAGCTGCAAGAACTCTTCCTCACGCGCGTCGGGCTCGACAT
CGGCAAGGTGTGGGTCGCGGACGACGGCGCCGCGGTGGCGGTCTGGACCACGCCGGAGAGCGTCGAAGCG
GGGGCGGTGTTCGCCGAGATCGGCCCGCGCATGGCCGAGTTGAGCGGTTCCCGGCTGGCCGCGCAGCAAC
AGATGGAAGGCCTCCTGGCGCCGCACCGGCCCAAGGAGCCCGCGTGGTTCCTGGCCACCGTCGGCGTCTC
GCCCGACCACCAGGGCAAGGGTCTGGGCAGCGCCGTCGTGCTCCCCGGAGTGGAGGCGGCCGAGCGCGCC
GGGGTGCCCGCCTTCCTGGAGACATCCGCGCCCCGCAACCTCCCCTTCTACGAGCGGCTCGGCTTCACCG
TCACCGCCGACGTCGAGGTGCCCGAAGGACCGCGCACCTGGTGCATGACCCGCAAGCCCGGTGCCTGACA
CGTGCTACGAGATTTCGATTCCACCGCCGCCTTCTATGAAAGGTTGGGCTTCGGAATCGTTTTCCGGGAC
GCCGGCTGGATGATCCTCCAGCGCGGGGATCTCATGCTGGAGTTCTTCGCCCACCCCAACTTGTTTATTG
CAGCTTATAATGGTTACAAATAAAGCAATAGCATCACAAATTTCACAAATAAAGCATTTTTTTCACTGCA
TTCTAGTTGTGGTTTGTCCAAACTCATCAATGTATCTTATCATGTCTGTATACCGTCGACCTCTAGCTAG
AGCTTGGCGTAATCATGGTCATTACCAATGCTTAATCAGTGAGGCACCTATCTCAGCGATCTGTCTATTT
CGTTCATCCATAGTTGCCTGACTCCCCGTCGTGTAGATAACTACGATACGGGAGGGCTTACCATCTGGCC
CCAGCGCTGCGATGATACCGCGAGAACCACGCTCACCGGCTCCGGATTTATCAGCAATAAACCAGCCAGC
CGGAAGGGCCGAGCGCAGAAGTGGTCCTGCAACTTTATCCGCCTCCATCCAGTCTATTAATTGTTGCCGG
GAAGCTAGAGTAAGTAGTTCGCCAGTTAATAGTTTGCGCAACGTTGTTGCCATCGCTACAGGCATCGTGG
TGTCACGCTCGTCGTTTGGTATGGCTTCATTCAGCTCCGGTTCCCAACGATCAAGGCGAGTTACATGATC
CCCCATGTTGTGCAAAAAAGCGGTTAGCTCCTTCGGTCCTCCGATCGTTGTCAGAAGTAAGTTGGCCGCA
GTGTTATCACTCATGGTTATGGCAGCACTGCATAATTCTCTTACTGTCATGCCATCCGTAAGATGCTTTT
CTGTGACTGGTGAGTACTCAACCAAGTCATTCTGAGAATAGTGTATGCGGCGACCGAGTTGCTCTTGCCC
GGCGTCAATACGGGATAATACCGCGCCACATAGCAGAACTTTAAAAGTGCTCATCATTGGAAAACGTTCT
TCGGGGCGAAAACTCTCAAGGATCTTACCGCTGTTGAGATCCAGTTCGATGTAACCCACTCGTGCACCCA
ACTGATCTTCAGCATCTTTTACTTTCACCAGCGTTTCTGGGTGAGCAAAAACAGGAAGGCAAAATGCCGC
AAAAAAGGGAATAAGGGCGACACGGAAATGTTGAATACTCATATTCTTCCTT
