>Addgene plasmid #156934 | pD649-HAsp-SEMA6D-Fc(DAPA)-AviTag-6xHis | depositor partial sequence | sequence record 302978 | insert (extracellular domain)
GTTAGCTTTCCTGAGGATGACGAGCCCCTGAACACCGTGGACTACCACTACAGCAGACAGTACCCCGTGT
TCAGAGGCAGACCCAGCGGCAATGAGAGCCAGCACAGACTGGACTTCCAGCTGATGCTGAAGATCCGGGA
CACCCTGTATATCGCCGGCAGAGATCAGGTGTACACAGTGAACCTGAACGAGATGCCCAAGACCGAAGTG
ATCCCCAACAAGAAGCTGACCTGGCGGAGCAGACAGCAGGACAGAGAAAACTGCGCCATGAAGGGCAAGC
ACAAGGACGAGTGCCACAACTTCATCAAGGTGTTCGTGCCCCGGAACGACGAGATGGTGTTTGTGTGCGG
CACCAACGCCTTCAATCCCATGTGCCGGTACTACAGACTGAGCACCCTGGAATACGACGGCGAGGAAATC
AGCGGCCTGGCCAGATGTCCTTTCGACGCCAGACAGACCAACGTGGCCCTGTTTGCCGATGGCAAGCTGT
ACTCTGCTACCGTGGCCGATTTTCTGGCCAGCGACGCTGTGATCTACCGGTCCATGGGAGATGGCAGCGC
CCTGCGGACCATTAAGTACGACAGCAAGTGGATCAAAGAGCCCCACTTCCTGCACGCCATCGAGTACGGC
AACTACGTGTACTTCTTCTTCCGGGAAATCGCCGTGGAACACAACAACCTGGGCAAAGCCGTGTACAGCA
GAGTGGCCCGGATCTGCAAGAACGATATGGGCGGCTCTCAGAGAGTGCTGGAAAAGCACTGGACCAGCTT
TCTGAAGGCCCGGCTGAATTGCAGCGTGCCCGGCGATAGCTTCTTCTACTTCGACGTGCTGCAGAGCATC
ACCGACATCATCCAGATCAACGGCATCCCCACAGTCGTGGGCGTGTTCACCACACAGCTGAACAGCATCC
CTGGCTCTGCCGTGTGCGCCTTCAGCATGGACGATATCGAGAAGGTGTTCAAAGGCCGGTTCAAAGAGCA
GAAAACCCCTGACAGCGTGTGGACCGCCGTGCCTGAAGATAAGGTGCCCAAGCCTAGACCTGGCTGCTGT
GCCAAACATGGACTGGCCGAGGCCTACAAGACCAGCATCGACTTCCCCGACGAGACACTGAGCTTTATCA
AGTCTCACCCTCTGATGGACAGCGCCGTGCCACCTATTGCCGACGAGCCCTGGTTTACCAAGACCAGAGT
GCGGTACAGGCTGACCGCCATCTCTGTGGATCATAGCGCCGGACCTTACCAGAACTACACCGTGATCTTC
GTGGGCAGCGAGGCCGGAATGGTGCTGAAAGTGCTGGCCAAGACAAGCCCCTTCAGCCTGAACGATTCCG
TGCTGCTGGAAGAGATCGAGGCCTATAACCACGCCAAGTGCAGCGCCGAGAACGAAGAGGACAAGAAAGT
GATCAGCCTGCAGCTGGACAAGGACCATCACGCCCTGTACGTGGCCTTCAGCTCCTGTATCATCAGAATC
CCTCTGAGCCGCTGCGAGAGATACGGCAGCTGCAAGAAGTCCTGTATCGCCAGCAGGGACCCTTACTGTG
GCTGGCTGTCTCAGGGCTCTTGCGGCAGAGTTACACCTGGAATGCTGGCCGAAGGCTACGAGCAGGATAC
CGAGTTTGGCAACACAGCCCACCTGGGCGACTGCCACGAAATCCTGCCTACCAGCACCACACCTGACTAC
AAGATCTTCGGCGGACCCACCAGCGACATGGAAGTGTCTAGCAGCAGCGTGACCACCATGGCCTCCATTC
CAGAGATCACCCCTAAAGTGATCGACACCTGGCGGCCCAAGCTGACCAGCAGCAGAAAGTTCGTGGTGCA
GGACGACCCCAACACCTCCGACTTTACCGATCCTCTGAGCGGCATCCCTAAGGGCGTCAGATGGGAAGTG
CAGAGCGGCGAGAGCAACCAGATGGTGCACATGAAT
